>Addgene plasmid #175139 | pLV Tmx4-V5 C211A | addgene full sequence | sequence record 352055 | Addgene NGS Result
TGGAAGGGCTAATTCACTCCCAAAGAAGACAAGATATCCTTGATCTGTGGATCTACCACACACAAGGCTA
CTTCCCTGATTAGCAGAACTACACACCAGGGCCAGGGGTCAGATATCCACTGACCTTTGGATGGTGCTAC
AAGCTAGTACCAGTTGAGCCAGATAAGGTAGAAGAGGCCAATAAAGGAGAGAACACCAGCTTGTTACACC
CTGTGAGCCTGCATGGGATGGATAACCCGGAGAGAGAAGTGTTAGAGTGGAGGTTTGACAGCCGCCTAGC
ATTTCATCACGTGGCCCGAGAGCTGCATCCGGAGTACTTCAAGAACTGCTGATATCGAGCTTGCTACAAG
GGACTTTCCGCTGGGGACTTTCCAGGGAGGCGTGGCCTGGGCGGGACTGGGGAGTGGCGAGCCCTCAGAT
CCTGCATATAAGCAGCTGCTTTTTGCCTGTACTGGGTCTCTCTGGTTAGACCAGATCTGAGCCTGGGAGC
TCTCTGGCTAACTAGGGAACCCACTGCTTAAGCCTCAATAAAGCTTGCCTTGAGTGCTTCAAGTAGTGTG
TGCCCGTCTGTTGTGTGACTCTGGTAACTAGAGATCCCTCAGACCCTTTTAGTCAGTGTGGAAAATCTCT
AGCAGTGGCGCCCGAACAGGGACTTGAAAGCGAAAGGGAAACCAGAGGAGCTCTCTCGACGCAGGACTCG
GCTTGCTGAAGCGCGCACGGCAAGAGGCAAGGGGCGGCGACTGGTGAGTACGCCAAAAATTTTGACTAGC
GGAGGCTAGAAGGAGAGAGATGGGTGCGAGAGCGTCAGTATTAAGCGGGGGAGAATTAGATCGCGATGGG
AAAAAATTCGGTTAAGGCCAGGGGGAAAGAAAAAATATAAATTAAAACATATAGTATGGGCAAGCAGGGA
GCTAGAACGATTCGCAGTTAATCCTGGCCTGTTAGAAACATCAGAAGGCTGTAGACAAATACTGGGACAG
CTACAACCATCCCTTCAGACAGGATCAGAAGAACTTAGATCATTATATAATACAGTAGCAACCCTCTATT
GTGTGCATCAAAGGATAGAGATAAAAGACACCAAGGAAGCTTTAGACAAGATAGAGGAAGAGCAAAACAA
AAGTAAGACCACCGCACAGCAAGCGGCCGGCCGCTGATCTTCAGACCTGGAGGAGGAGATATGAGGGACA
ATTGGAGAAGTGAATTATATAAATATAAAGTAGTAAAAATTGAACCATTAGGAGTAGCACCCACCAAGGC
AAAGAGAAGAGTGGTGCAGAGAGAAAAAAGAGCAGTGGGAATAGGAGCTTTGTTCCTTGGGTTCTTGGGA
GCAGCAGGAAGCACTATGGGCGCAGCGTCAATGACGCTGACGGTACAGGCCAGACAATTATTGTCTGGTA
TAGTGCAGCAGCAGAACAATTTGCTGAGGGCTATTGAGGCGCAACAGCATCTGTTGCAACTCACAGTCTG
GGGCATCAAGCAGCTCCAGGCAAGAATCCTGGCTGTGGAAAGATACCTAAAGGATCAACAGCTCCTGGGG
ATTTGGGGTTGCTCTGGAAAACTCATTTGCACCACTGCTGTGCCTTGGAATGCTAGTTGGAGTAATAAAT
CTCTGGAACAGATTTGGAATCACACGACCTGGATGGAGTGGGACAGAGAAATTAACAATTACACAAGCTT
AATACACTCCTTAATTGAAGAATCGCAAAACCAGCAAGAAAAGAATGAACAAGAATTATTGGAATTAGAT
AAATGGGCAAGTTTGTGGAATTGGTTTAACATAACAAATTGGCTGTGGTATATAAAATTATTCATAATGA
TAGTAGGAGGCTTGGTAGGTTTAAGAATAGTTTTTGCTGTACTTTCTATAGTGAATAGAGTTAGGCAGGG
ATATTCACCATTATCGTTTCAGACCCACCTCCCAACCCCGAGGGGACCCGACAGGCCCGAAGGAATAGAA
GAAGAAGGTGGAGAGAGAGACAGAGACAGATCCATTCGATTAGTGAACGGATCTCGACGGTATCGCCTTT
AAAAGAAAAGGGGGGATTGGGGGGTACAGTGCAGGGGAAAGAATAGTAGACATAATAGCAACAGACATAC
AAACTAAAGAATTACAAAAACAAATTACAAAAATTCAAAATTTTCGGGTTTATTACAGGGACAGCAGAGA
TCCAGTTTATCGATGAGGCCCTTTCGTCTTCACTCGAGGTGCCCGTCAGTGGGCAGAGCGCACATCGCCC
ACAGTCCCCGAGAAGTTGGGGGGAGGGGTCGGCAATTGAACCGGTGCCTAGAGAAGGTGGCGCGGGGTAA
ACTGGGAAAGTGATGTCGTGTACTGGCTCCGCCTTTTTCCCGAGGGTGGGGGAGAACCGTATATAAGTGC
AGTAGTCGCCGTGAACGTTCTTTTTCGCAACGGGTTTGCCGCCAGAACACAGGTAAGTGCCGTGTGTGGT
TCCCGCGGGCCTGGCCTCTTTACGGGTTATGGCCCTTGCGTGCCTTGAATTACTTCCACCTGGCTGCAGT
ACGTGATTCTTGATCCCGAGCTTCGGGTTGGAAGTGGGTGGGAGAGTTCGAGGCCTTGCGCTTAAGGAGC
CCCTTCGCCTCGTGCTTGAGTTGAGGCCTGGCCTGGGCGCTGGGGCCGCCGCGTGCGAATCTGGTGGCAC
CTTCGCGCCTGTCTCGCTGCTTTCGATAAGTCTCTAGCCATTTAAAATTTTTGATGACCTGCTGCGACGC
TTTTTTTCTGGCAAGATAGTCTTGTAAATGCGGGCCAAGATCTGCACACTGGTATTTCGGTTTTTGGGGC
CGCGGGCGGCGACGGGGCCCGTGCGTCCCAGCGCACATGTTCGGCGAGGCGGGGCCTGCGAGCGCGGCCA
CCGAGAATCGGACGGGGGTAGTCTCAAGCTGGCCGGCCTGCTCTGGTGCCTGGCCTCGCGCCGCCGTGTA
TCGCCCCGCCCTGGGCGGCAAGGCTGGCCCGGTCGGCACCAGTTGCGTGAGCGGAAAGATGGCCGCTTCC
CGGCCCTGCTGCAGGGAGCTCAAAATGGAGGACGCGGCGCTCGGGAGAGCGGGCGGGTGAGTCACCCACA
CAAAGGAAAAGGGCCTTTCCGTCCTCAGCCGTCGCTTCATGTGACTCCACGGAGTACCGGGCGCCGTCCA
GGCACCTCGATTAGTTCTCGAGCTTTTGGAGTACGTCGTCTTTAGGTTGGGGGGAGGGGTTTTATGCGAT
GGAGTTTCCCCACACTGAGTGGGTGGAGACTGAAGTTAGGCCAGCTTGGCACTTGATGTAATTCTCCTTG
GAATTTGCCCTTTTTGAGTTTGGATCTTGGTTCATTCTCAAGCCTCAGACAGTGGTTCAAAGTTTTTTTC
TTCCATTTCAGGTGTCGTGAGGATCCGCCATCGGCCCGCCCGCCGCCATGACAGGCGGCTTCTGCGTCCC
GGTACTCCTGGCCGCCTGGCTCGCAGCGGCAGCGGCCGAGGGTCTCGAGCAGGCCGCGCTGCCGGCCGAG
GAGAGCCGTGTGCAGCCCATGACCGCCTCCAACTGGACGCTGGTGATGGAGGGCGAGTGGATGCTGAAAT
TTTATGCTCCATGGTGTCCATCCTGCCAGCAGACTGATTCTGAATGGGAGACTTTTGCAAAGAATGGAGA
AACACTTCAGATCAGTGTGGGAAAGGTGGATGTCATTCAAGAGCCAGGTTTGAGTGGCCGCTTCTTTGTC
ACCACTCTCCCAGCATTTTTTCATGCAAAAGATGGGATATTCCGCCGTTACCGTGGTCCAGGAATCTATG
AAGATTTACAGAATTACATATTAGAGAAGAAATGGCAATCAGTTGAGCCTCTCACTGGCTGGAAGTCCCC
AGCCTCTCTAACGATGTCTGGAATGGCTGGTCTTTTTAGCATCTCTGGCAAGATTTGGCACCTTCACAAC
TATTTCACAGTGACCCTTGGAATTCCTGCATGGTGTTCTTACGTTTTTTTCGTCATTGCCACATTGGTGT
TTGGCCTGTTCATGGGTCTGATCCTGGTGGTGATTTCAGAATGTTTCGCGGTGCCTCTTCCAAGAGCTTC
CTCTGAACGCTGTGAGCAGGAGCAGAGTACTGGAGAGGCTCAAGGAGCTGAGCAGCTACAGGATGCAGAG
GAAGAAAAGGATGACTCAAATGAAGAAGAAAACAAAGACAGTCTTGTGGATGATGAGGAAGAGAAAGAGG
ACATTGGAGATGAGGATGAAGGAGAAGAAGATGAGGAAGAGGACAACTTGGCAGGCATCATGGCTGAGGA
GAGAAGTGACACCAACGAGCGAGCAGTTGTGAAGGAGGGTAGTGTGTCCCCAAAGGAGGACGGAGCTCAC
CCAGCTGACACTCAGGACGTGGTGGAAGACGCCCTGAGGCAGCGCAAGAGTCAGAATGCCAACAAGGGAT
CTGGTGGGCCGGGCGGGGGTGGCGGGGGAGGTAAGCCTATCCCTAACCCTCTCCTCGGTCTCGATTCTAC
GTGAGTTTAAACTTCGAAACGCGTGAATTCCTCGAGGGCGGCCGCTCTAGAGTCGACGGGCCGCGGTAAC
AATTGTTAACTAACTTAAGCTAGCAACGGTTTCCCTCTAGCGGGATCAATTCCGCCCCCCCCCCCTAACG
TTACTGGCCGAAGCCGCTTGGAATAAGGCCGGTGTGCGTTTGTCTATATGTTATTTTCCACCATATTGCC
GTCTTTTGGCAATGTGAGGGCCCGGAAACCTGGCCCTGTCTTCTTGACGAGCATTCCTAGGGGTCTTTCC
CCTCTCGCCAAAGGAATGCAAGGTCTGTTGAATGTCGTGAAGGAAGCAGTTCCTCTGGAAGCTTCTTGAA
GACAAACAACGTCTGTAGCGACCCTTTGCAGGCAGCGGAACCCCCCACCTGGCGACAGGTGCCTCTGCGG
CCAAAAGCCACGTGTATAAGATACACCTGCAAAGGCGGCACAACCCCAGTGCCACGTTGTGAGTTGGATA
GTTGTGGAAAGAGTCAAATGGCTCTCCTCAAGCGTATTCAACAAGGGGCTGAAGGATGCCCAGAAGGTAC
CCCATTGTATGGGATCTGATCTGGGGCCTCGGTGCACATGCTTTACATGTGTTTAGTCGAGGTTAAAAAA
ACGTCTAGGCCCCCCGAACCACGGGGACGTGGTTTTCCTTTGAAAAACACGATAATACCATGACCGAGTA
CAAGCCCACGGTGCGCCTCGCCACCCGCGACGACGTCCCCAGGGCCGTACGCACCCTCGCCGCCGCGTTC
GCCGACTACCCCGCCACGCGCCACACCGTCGATCCGGACCGCCACATCGAGCGGGTCACCGAGCTGCAAG
AACTCTTCCTCACGCGCGTCGGGCTCGACATCGGCAAGGTGTGGGTCGCGGACGACGGCGCCGCGGTGGC
GGTCTGGACCACGCCGGAGAGCGTCGAAGCGGGGGCGGTGTTCGCCGAGATCGGCCCGCGCATGGCCGAG
TTGAGCGGTTCCCGGCTGGCCGCGCAGCAACAGATGGAAGGCCTCCTGGCGCCGCACCGGCCCAAGGAGC
CCGCGTGGTTCCTGGCCACCGTCGGCGTCTCGCCCGACCACCAGGGCAAGGGTCTGGGCAGCGCCGTCGT
GCTCCCCGGAGTGGAGGCGGCCGAGCGCGCCGGGGTGCCCGCCTTCCTGGAGACCTCCGCGCCCCGCAAC
CTCCCCTTCTACGAGCGGCTCGGCTTCACCGTCACCGCCGACGTCGAGGTGCCCGAAGGACCGCGCACCT
GGTGCATGACCCGCAAGCCCGGTGCCTGACCCGGGCGGGGCGCGTCTGGAACAATCAACCTCTGGATTAC
AAAATTTGTGAAAGATTGACTGGTATTCTTAACTATGTTGCTCCTTTTACGCTATGTGGATACGCTGCTT
TAATGCCTTTGTATCATGCTATTGCTTCCCGTATGGCTTTCATTTTCTCCTCCTTGTATAAATCCTGGTT
GCTGTCTCTTTATGAGGAGTTGTGGCCCGTTGTCAGGCAACGTGGCGTGGTGTGCACTGTGTTTGCTGAC
GCAACCCCCACTGGTTGGGGCATTGCCACCACCTGTCAGCTCCTTTCCGGGACTTTCGCTTTCCCCCTCC
CTATTGCCACGGCGGAACTCATCGCCGCCTGCCTTGCCCGCTGCTGGACAGGGGCTCGGCTGTTGGGCAC
TGACAATTCCGTGGTGTTGTCGGGGAAGCTGACGTCCTTTCCATGGCTGCTCGCCTGTGTTGCCACCTGG
ATTCTGCGCGGGACGTCCTTCTGCTACGTCCCTTCGGCCCTCAATCCAGCGGACCTTCCTTCCCGCGGCC
TGCTGCCGGCTCTGCGGCCTCTTCCGCGTCTTCGCCTTCGCCCTCAGACGAGTCGGATCTCCCTTTGGGC
CGCCTCCCCGCCTGGAATTAATTCTGCAGTCGAGACCTAGAAAAACATGGAGCAATCACAAGTAGCAATA
CAGCAGCTACCAATGCTGATTGTGCCTGGCTAGAAGCACAAGAGGAGGAGGAGGTGGGTTTTCCAGTCAC
ACCTCAGGTACCTTTAAGACCAATGACTTACAAGGCAGCTGTAGATCTTAGCCACTTTTTAAAAGAAAAG
AGGGGACTGGAAGGGCTAATTCACTCCCAACGAAGACAAGATATCCTTGATCTGTGGATCTACCACACAC
AAGGCTACTTCCCTGATTAGCAGAACTACACACCAGGGCCAGGGGTCAGATATCCACTGACCTTTGGATG
GTGCTACAAGCTAGTACCAGTTGAGCCAGATAAGGTAGAAGAGGCCAATAAAGGAGAGAACACCAGCTTG
TTACACCCTGTGAGCCTGCATGGGATGGATGACCCGGAGAGAGAAGTGTTAGAGTGGAGGTTTGACAGCC
GCCTAGCATTTCATCACGTGGCCCGAGAGCTGCATCCGGAGTACTTCAAGAACTGCTGATATCGAGCTTG
CTACAAGGGACTTTCCGCTGGGGACTTTCCAGGGAGGCGTGGCCTGGGCGGGACTGGGGAGTGGCGAGCC
CTCAGATCCTGCATATAAGCAGCTGCTTTTTGCCTGTACTGGGTCTCTCTGGTTAGACCAGATCTGAGCC
TGGGAGCTCTCTGGCTAACTAGGGAACCCACTGCTTAAGCCTCAATAAAGCTTGCCTTGAGTGCTTCAAG
TAGTGTGTGCCCGTCTGTTGTGTGACTCTGGTAACTAGAGATCCCTCAGACCCTTTTAGTCAGTGTGGAA
AATCTCTAGCAGTAGTAGTTCATGTCATCTTATTATTCAGTATTTATAACTTGCAAAGAAATGAATATCA
GAGAGTGAGAGGCCTTGACATTGCTAGCGTTTACCGTCGACCTCTAGCTAGAGCTTGGCGTAATCATGGT
CATAGCTGTTTCCTGTGTGAAATTGTTATCCGCTCACAATTCCACACAACATACGAGCCGGAAGCATAAA
GTGTAAAGCCTGGGGTGCCTAATGAGTGAGCTAACTCACATTAATTGCGTTGCGCTCACTGCCCGCTTTC
CAGTCGGGAAACCTGTCGTGCCAGCTGCATTAATGAATCGGCCAACGCGCGGGGAGAGGCGGTTTGCGTA
TTGGGCGCTCTTCCGCTTCCTCGCTCACTGACTCGCTGCGCTCGGTCGTTCGGCTGCGGCGAGCGGTATC
AGCTCACTCAAAGGCGGTAATACGGTTATCCACAGAATCAGGGGATAACGCAGGAAAGAACATGTGAGCA
AAAGGCCAGCAAAAGGCCAGGAACCGTAAAAAGGCCGCGTTGCTGGCGTTTTTCCATAGGCTCCGCCCCC
CTGACGAGCATCACAAAAATCGACGCTCAAGTCAGAGGTGGCGAAACCCGACAGGACTATAAAGATACCA
GGCGTTTCCCCCTGGAAGCTCCCTCGTGCGCTCTCCTGTTCCGACCCTGCCGCTTACCGGATACCTGTCC
GCCTTTCTCCCTTCGGGAAGCGTGGCGCTTTCTCATAGCTCACGCTGTAGGTATCTCAGTTCGGTGTAGG
TCGTTCGCTCCAAGCTGGGCTGTGTGCACGAACCCCCCGTTCAGCCCGACCGCTGCGCCTTATCCGGTAA
CTATCGTCTTGAGTCCAACCCGGTAAGACACGACTTATCGCCACTGGCAGCAGCCACTGGTAACAGGATT
AGCAGAGCGAGGTATGTAGGCGGTGCTACAGAGTTCTTGAAGTGGTGGCCTAACTACGGCTACACTAGAA
GAACAGTATTTGGTATCTGCGCTCTGCTGAAGCCAGTTACCTTCGGAAAAAGAGTTGGTAGCTCTTGATC
CGGCAAACAAACCACCGCTGGTAGCGGTGGTTTTTTTGTTTGCAAGCAGCAGATTACGCGCAGAAAAAAA
GGATCTCAAGAAGATCCTTTGATCTTTTCTACGGGGTCTGACGCTCAGTGGAACGAAAACTCACGTTAAG
GGATTTTGGTCATGAGATTATCAAAAAGGATCTTCACCTAGATCCTTTTAAATTAAAAATGAAGTTTTAA
ATCAATCTAAAGTATATATGAGTAAACTTGGTCTGACAGTTACCAATGCTTAATCAGTGAGGCACCTATC
TCAGCGATCTGTCTATTTCGTTCATCCATAGTTGCCTGACTCCCCGTCGTGTAGATAACTACGATACGGG
AGGGCTTACCATCTGGCCCCAGTGCTGCAATGATACCGCGAGACCCACGCTCACCGGCTCCAGATTTATC
AGCAATAAACCAGCCAGCCGGAAGGGCCGAGCGCAGAAGTGGTCCTGCAACTTTATCCGCCTCCATCCAG
TCTATTAATTGTTGCCGGGAAGCTAGAGTAAGTAGTTCGCCAGTTAATAGTTTGCGCAACGTTGTTGCCA
TTGCTACAGGCATCGTGGTGTCACGCTCGTCGTTTGGTATGGCTTCATTCAGCTCCGGTTCCCAACGATC
AAGGCGAGTTACATGATCCCCCATGTTGTGCAAAAAAGCGGTTAGCTCCTTCGGTCCTCCGATCGTTGTC
AGAAGTAAGTTGGCCGCAGTGTTATCACTCATGGTTATGGCAGCACTGCATAATTCTCTTACTGTCATGC
CATCCGTAAGATGCTTTTCTGTGACTGGTGAGTACTCAACCAAGTCATTCTGAGAATAGTGTATGCGGCG
ACCGAGTTGCTCTTGCCCGGCGTCAATACGGGATAATACCGCGCCACATAGCAGAACTTTAAAAGTGCTC
ATCATTGGAAAACGTTCTTCGGGGCGAAAACTCTCAAGGATCTTACCGCTGTTGAGATCCAGTTCGATGT
AACCCACTCGTGCACCCAACTGATCTTCAGCATCTTTTACTTTCACCAGCGTTTCTGGGTGAGCAAAAAC
AGGAAGGCAAAATGCCGCAAAAAAGGGAATAAGGGCGACACGGAAATGTTGAATACTCATACTCTTCCTT
TTTCAATATTATTGAAGCATTTATCAGGGTTATTGTCTCATGAGCGGATACATATTTGAATGTATTTAGA
AAAATAAACAAATAGGGGTTCCGCGCACATTTCCCCGAAAAGTGCCACCTGACGTCGACGGATCGGGAGA
TCAACTTGTTTATTGCAGCTTATAATGGTTACAAATAAAGCAATAGCATCACAAATTTCACAAATAAAGC
ATTTTTTTCACTGCATTCTAGTTGTGGTTTGTCCAAACTCATCAATGTATCTTATCATGTCTGGATCAAC
TGGATAACTCAAGCTAACCAAAATCATCCCAAACTTCCCACCCCATACCCTATTACCACTGCCAATTACC
TGTGGTTTCATTTACTCTAAACCTGTGATTCCTCTGAATTATTTTCATTTTAAAGAAATTGTATTTGTTA
AATATGTACTACAAACTTAGTAGT
Features (pLannotate 1.2.2; 24 found; start..end, strand, type, name):
    377..634     +  LTR            5' LTR (truncated): truncated 5' long terminal repeat (LTR) from HIV-1
    681..806     +  misc_feature   HIV-1 Ψ: packaging signal of human immunodeficiency virus type 1
    790..1128    +  CDS            HIV-1 gag (fragment): gag protein from human immunodeficiency virus 1; gag
   1303..1536    +  misc_feature   RRE: The Rev response element (RRE) of HIV-1 allows for Rev-dependent mRNA export from the nucleus to the cytoplasm.
   1913..2013    +  CDS            Rev (fragment): human immunodeficiency virus 1 (HIV-1) Rev protein; rev; enhances nuclear export of unspliced and incompletely spliced viral mRNAs
   2028..2143    +  misc_feature   cPPT/CTS: central polypurine tract and central termination sequence of HIV-1 (lacking the first T)
   2221..2432    +  promoter       EF-1α core promoter: core promoter for human elongation factor EF-1α
   2433..3371    +  intron         EF-1α intron A: intron upstream of the start codon of human EF-1α
   3408..4412    +  CDS            Tmx4: TMX4_MOUSE - Also known as D2Bwg1356e, Kiaa1162, Txndc13. Experimental evidence at protein level: Swiss-Prot protein existence level 1. From Mus musculus (Mouse).
   4440..4481    +  CDS            V5 tag: epitope tag from simian virus 5
   4606..5167    +  misc_feature   IRES: internal ribosome entry site (IRES) of the encephalomyocarditis virus (EMCV)
   5170..5769    +  CDS            PuroR: puromycin N-acetyltransferase; pac from Streptomyces alboniger; confers resistance to puromycin
   5793..6381    +  misc_feature   WPRE: woodchuck hepatitis virus posttranscriptional regulatory element
   6398..6916    +  CDS            nef (fragment): NEF_HV1BR - Experimental evidence at protein level: Swiss-Prot protein existence level 1. Extracellular Nef protein targets CD4(+) T-lymphocytes for apoptosis by interacting with CXCR4 surface receptors (PubMed:14990729). From Human immunodeficiency virus type 1 group M subtype B (isolate BRU/LAI) (HIV-1).
   6964..7221    +  LTR            5' LTR (truncated): truncated 5' long terminal repeat (LTR) from HIV-1
   7373..7389    -  protein_bind   lac operator: The lac repressor binds to the lac operator to inhibit transcription in E. coli. This inhibition can be relieved by adding lactose or isopropyl-β-D-thiogalactopyranoside (IPTG). lac repressor encoded by lacI
   7397..7427    -  promoter       lac promoter: promoter for the E. coli lac operon
   7442..7463    -  protein_bind   CAP binding site: CAP binding activates transcription in the presence of cAMP. E. coli catabolite activator protein
   7476..7568    -  CDS            lacI (fragment): lac repressor; lacI; The lac repressor binds to the lac operator to inhibit transcription in E. coli. This inhibition can be relieved by adding lactose or isopropyl-β-D-thiogalactopyranoside (IPTG).
   7751..8339    -  rep_origin     ori: high-copy-number ColE1/pMB1/pBR322/pUC origin of replication
   8510..9370    -  CDS            AmpR: β-lactamase; bla; confers resistance to ampicillin, carbenicillin, and related antibiotics
   9371..9475    -  promoter       AmpR promoter: bla
   9523..9657    +  polyA_signal   SV40 poly(A) signal: SV40 polyadenylation signal
   9824..329     +  CDS            nef (fragment) (across the origin): NEF_HV1BR - Experimental evidence at protein level: Swiss-Prot protein existence level 1. Extracellular Nef protein targets CD4(+) T-lymphocytes for apoptosis by interacting with CXCR4 surface receptors (PubMed:14990729). From Human immunodeficiency virus type 1 group M subtype B (isolate BRU/LAI) (HIV-1).
