[The description below was written by a language model from this plasmid's Addgene catalogue record and pLannotate feature annotations shown in this document.]
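Description:
pLV Tmx4-V5 C211A is an HIV-1-based lentiviral transfer plasmid for expressing an epitope-tagged point mutant of mouse Tmx4 (also known as Txndc13) in mammalian cells. It was built by Gibson cloning into the pLV-EF1a-IRES-Puro backbone. In bacteria it is maintained through a high-copy ColE1/pUC-type origin and selected with ampicillin via the β-lactamase gene. The roughly 9.8 kb sequence carries the usual cis-acting lentiviral elements: two LTR-derived repeats flanking the transfer cassette (both annotated as truncated, each adjoined by nef-derived sequence), the Ψ packaging signal with a gag fragment, the Rev response element for Rev-dependent export of the genomic RNA, and the cPPT/CTS, a central flap element associated with more efficient transduction. No viral structural or enzymatic genes are annotated as intact, so packaging functions must be supplied separately.

The expression unit is driven by the human EF-1α core promoter with its intron A. It produces a bicistronic transcript: the Tmx4 coding sequence bearing the C211A substitution, followed by an EMCV IRES and the puromycin N-acetyltransferase gene. Transduced cells that express the insert can therefore be selected with puromycin. A WPRE downstream of the cassette enhances transcript stability and expression. The catalogue entry lists the V5 tag as N-terminal on the insert, but the feature table places the V5 sequence just downstream of the Tmx4 open reading frame, which agrees with the name Tmx4-V5 and indicates a C-terminal tag. The stated purpose is lentiviral expression of V5-tagged mouse Tmx4. The record does not explain the functional rationale for the C211A mutation.
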