Addgene plasmid #175139: pLV Tmx4-V5 C211A
Purpose: Lentiviral expression of V5-tagged mouse Tmx4
Depositing lab: Larry Gerace. Depositing organization: Scripps California (The Scripps Research Institute). Publication: Comparative membrane proteomics reveals diverse cell regulators concentrated at the nuclear envelope. Cheng LC, Zhang X, Baboo S, Nguyen JA, Martinez-Bartolome S, Loose E, Diedrich J, Yates JR 3rd, Gerace L. Life Sci Alliance. 2023 Jul 11;6(9):e202301998. doi: 10.26508/lsa.202301998. Print 2023 Sep. PubMed 37433644.
Backbone
  Vector backbone: pLV-EF1a-IRES-Puro
  Backbone manufacturer: Tobias Meyer (Addgene plasmid # 85132)
  Vector type: Mammalian Expression, Lentiviral
Growth in bacteria
  Bacterial resistance: Ampicillin, 100 μg/mL
  Growth temperature: 30°C
  Growth strain: NEB Stable
  Copy number: High Copy
Gene/Insert
  Gene/Insert name: Tmx4 (alt names: D2Bwg1356e; Kiaa1162)
  Species: M. musculus (mouse)
  Mutation: C211A
  Entrez Gene: Tmx4 (a.k.a. 2810417D04Rik, 4930500L08Rik, AI843224, AW046784, D2Bwg1356e, Txndc13, mKIAA1162)
  Tag / fusion protein: V5 (N terminal on insert)
  Cloning method: Gibson Cloning
Terms and licenses: Academic/Nonprofit Terms; Industry Terms: Not Available to Industry
How to cite: pLV Tmx4-V5 C211A was a gift from Larry Gerace (Addgene plasmid # 175139 ; http://n2t.net/addgene:175139 ; RRID:Addgene_175139)
